Addgene plasmid #208777: MSCV-mNINJ1-K45Q-GFP
Purpose: MSCV vector expressing K45Q mouse NINJ1
Depositing lab: Petr Broz. Depositing organization: Universite de Lausanne (UNIL). Publication: NINJ1 induces plasma membrane rupture and release of damage-associated molecular pattern molecules during ferroptosis. Ramos S, Hartenian E, Santos JC, Walch P, Broz P. EMBO J. 2024 Apr;43(7):1164-1186. doi: 10.1038/s44318-024-00055-y. Epub 2024 Feb 23. PubMed 38396301.
Backbone
  Vector backbone: MSCV
  Vector type: Retroviral
Growth in bacteria
  Bacterial resistance: Ampicillin, 100 μg/mL
  Growth temperature: 30°C
  Growth strain: NEB Stable
  Copy number: High Copy
Gene/Insert
  Gene/Insert name: NINJ1
  Species: M. musculus (mouse)
  Mutation: Change Lys 45 to Gln (K45Q)
  Entrez Gene: Ninj1
  Tag / fusion protein: GFP (C terminal on insert)
  Cloning method: Ligation Independent Cloning
  Sequencing primers: 5′ CTTTATCCAGCCCTCAC
Terms and licenses: Academic/Nonprofit Terms; Industry Terms: Not Available to Industry
How to cite: MSCV-mNINJ1-K45Q-GFP was a gift from Petr Broz (Addgene plasmid # 208777 ; http://n2t.net/addgene:208777 ; RRID:Addgene_208777)
