[The description below was written by a language model from this plasmid's Addgene catalogue record and pLannotate feature annotations shown in this document.]
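Description:
MSCV-mNINJ1-K45Q-GFP is a gammaretroviral transfer plasmid built on the murine stem cell virus (MSCV) backbone for expressing a point mutant of mouse NINJ1 (ninjurin-1) in mammalian cells. It is propagated in E. coli through a high-copy ColE1/pUC-type origin and selected with ampicillin via the β-lactamase gene. The remaining bacterial annotations (fragments of lacI, lacZα, rop, bom and a tetracycline resistance gene, plus a lac promoter/operator) are non-functional remnants of earlier cloning vectors. The record specifies a recombination-deficient host strain, a common precaution for plasmids carrying repeated LTRs.

The viral cassette is flanked by the MSCV 5' and 3' long terminal repeats. The 5' LTR serves as the promoter for the genomic transcript, and the downstream Ψ packaging signal together with a truncated gag segment lacking its start codon allows efficient encapsidation of that RNA when gag-pol and an envelope are supplied in trans by packaging cells. Within the cassette, the mouse Ninj1 coding sequence carries the Lys45-to-Gln (K45Q) substitution and is followed by an EMCV IRES and EGFP.

The catalogue entry lists GFP as a C-terminal tag on the insert. The feature table, however, places an IRES between Ninj1 and EGFP, which indicates bicistronic expression in which EGFP is translated separately as a marker of transduced cells rather than as a fusion.

The associated work concerns the role of NINJ1 in plasma membrane rupture and release of damage-associated molecules during ferroptosis. The construct is therefore suited to stable transduction of cells with the K45Q variant, with GFP used to identify or sort expressing cells. The record does not state the functional consequence of the mutation.
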