Features (pLannotate 1.2.2; 20 found; start..end, strand, type, name):
    166..621     +  CDS            Ninj1: NINJ1_MOUSE - Experimental evidence at protein level: Swiss-Prot protein existence level 1. [Secreted ninjurin-1]: Secreted form generated by cleavage, which has chemotactic activity (PubMed:23142597). Acts as an anti- inflammatory mediator by promoting monocyte recruitment, thereby ameliorating atherosclerosis (PubMed:32883094). From Mus musculus (Mouse).
    640..673     -  misc_feature   MCS (fragment): pBluescript multiple cloning site
    775..1237    +  misc_feature   IRES: internal ribosome entry site (IRES) of the encephalomyocarditis virus (EMCV)
   1251..1970    +  CDS            EGFP: the original enhanced GFP (Yang et al., 1996) mammalian codon-optimized
   2032..2546    +  LTR            3' LTR: 3' long terminal repeat from murine embryonic stem cell virus
   2708..2724    -  protein_bind   lac operator: The lac repressor binds to the lac operator to inhibit transcription in E. coli. This inhibition can be relieved by adding lactose or isopropyl-β-D-thiogalactopyranoside (IPTG). lac repressor encoded by lacI
   2732..2762    -  promoter       lac promoter: promoter for the E. coli lac operon
   2777..2798    -  protein_bind   CAP binding site: CAP binding activates transcription in the presence of cAMP. E. coli catabolite activator protein
   2811..2903    -  CDS            lacI (fragment): lac repressor; lacI; The lac repressor binds to the lac operator to inhibit transcription in E. coli. This inhibition can be relieved by adding lactose or isopropyl-β-D-thiogalactopyranoside (IPTG).
   3086..3674    -  rep_origin     ori: high-copy-number ColE1/pMB1/pBR322/pUC origin of replication
   3845..4705    -  CDS            AmpR: β-lactamase; bla; confers resistance to ampicillin, carbenicillin, and related antibiotics
   4706..4810    -  promoter       AmpR promoter: bla
   4905..4940    +  CDS            rop (fragment): Rop protein, which maintains plasmids at low copy number; rop
   5042..5141    +  misc_feature   bom (fragment): basis of mobility region from pBR322
   5147..5296    -  CDS            lacZα (fragment): LacZα fragment of β-galactosidase; lacZ fragment
   5296..5497    -  CDS            TcR (fragment): tetracycline efflux protein; tet; confers resistance to tetracycline
   5498..5596    +  CDS            env (fragment): murine leukemia virus gPr80 envelope polyprotein precursor; env; proteolytically cleaved into gp70SU and p15TM subunits
   5638..6154    +  LTR            5' LTR: 5' long terminal repeat from murine embryonic stem cell virus
   6218..6559    +  misc_feature   MESV Ψ: packaging signal of murine embryonic stem cell virus
   6626..128     +  CDS            gag (truncated) (across the origin): truncated Moloney murine leukemia virus (MMLV) gag gene lacking the start codon
>Addgene plasmid #208777 | MSCV-mNINJ1-K45Q-GFP | addgene full sequence | sequence record 411195 | Addgene NGS Result
AGCCCTTTGTACACCCTAAGCCTCCGCCTCCTCTTCCTCCATCCGCCCCGTCTCTCCCCCTTGAACCTCC
TCGTTCGACCCCGCCTCGATCCTCCCTTTATCCAGCCCTCACTCCTTCTCTAGGCGCCGGAATTAGATCT
CTCGAGATCGATGCGGCCCGCCACCATGGAGTCGGGCACTGAGGAGTATGAGCTCAACGGCGACCTGCGC
CCGGGCTCCCCCGGTTCCCCCGACGCCTTGCCACCCCGCTGGGGTTTGCGGAACCGGCCCATCAATGTAA
ACCATTATGCCAACAAGCAGAGCGCTGCGGAGAGCATGCTGGACATCGCGCTGCTCATGGCCAACGCGTC
GCAGCTGAAGGCCGTGGTGGAGCAGGGCAATGATTTCGCCTTCTTCGTGCCCCTTGTGGTCCTCATCTCT
ATCTCCCTCGTGCTGCAGATAGGAGTGGGCGTGCTGCTCATCTTCCTGGTCAAGTATGACCTCAACAACC
CGGCCAAGCACGCCAAGCTGGACTTTCTTAACAACCTGGCCACGGGACTGGTTTTCATCATCGTCGTGGT
CAACATCTTCATTACGGCCTTCGGGGTCCAGAAGCCTGTAATGGACGTGGCGCCCCGGCAGTAAGGGCCG
CGTTTAAACGTCGACGGTATCGATAAGCTTGATATCGAATTCCGCCCCCCCCCCTAACGTTACTGGCCGA
AGCCGCTTGGAATAAGGCCGGTGTGCGTTTGTCTATATGTTATTTTCCACCATATTGCCGTCTTTTGGCA
ATGTGAGGGCCCGGAAACCTGGCCCTGTCTTCTTGACGAGCATTCCTAGGGGTCTTTCCCCTCTCGCCAA
AGGAATGCAAGGTCTGTTGAATGTCGTGAAGGAAGCAGTTCCTCTGGAAGCTTCTTGAAGACAAACAACG
TCTGTAGCGACCCTTTGCAGGCAGCGGAACCCCCCACCTGGCGACAGGTGCCTCTGCGGCCAAAAGCCAC
GTGTATAAGATACACCTGCAAAGGCGGCACAACCCCAGTGCCACGTTGTGAGTTGGATAGTTGTGGAAAG
AGTCAAATGGCTCTCCTCAAGCGTATTCAACAAGGGGCTGAAGGATGCCCAGAAGGTACCCCATTGTATG
GGATCTGATCTGGGGCCTCGGTGCACATGCTTTACATGTGTTTAGTCGAGGTTAAAAAAACGTCTAGGCC
CCCCGAACCACGGGGACGTGGTTTTCCTTTGAAAAACACGATGATAATATGGCCACAACCATGGTGAGCA
AGGGCGAGGAGCTGTTCACCGGGGTGGTGCCCATCCTGGTCGAGCTGGACGGCGACGTAAACGGCCACAA
GTTCAGCGTGTCTGGCGAGGGCGAGGGCGATGCCACCTACGGCAAGCTGACCCTGAAGTTCATCTGCACC
ACCGGCAAGCTGCCCGTGCCCTGGCCCACCCTCGTGACCACCCTGACCTACGGCGTGCAGTGCTTCAGCC
GCTACCCCGACCACATGAAGCAGCACGACTTCTTCAAGTCCGCCATGCCCGAAGGCTACGTCCAGGAGCG
CACCATCTTCTTCAAGGACGACGGCAACTACAAGACCCGCGCCGAGGTGAAGTTCGAGGGCGACACCCTG
GTGAACCGCATCGAGCTGAAGGGCATCGACTTCAAGGAGGACGGCAACATCCTGGGGCACAAGCTGGAGT
ACAACTACAACAGCCACAACGTCTATATCATGGCCGACAAGCAGAAGAACGGCATCAAGGCGAACTTCAA
GATCCGCCACAACATCGAGGACGGCAGCGTGCAGCTCGCCGACCACTACCAGCAGAACACCCCCATCGGC
GACGGCCCCGTGCTGCTGCCCGACAACCACTACCTGAGCACCCAGTCCGCCCTGAGCAAAGACCCCAACG
AGAAGCGCGATCACATGGTCCTGCTGGAGTTCGTGACCGCCGCCGGGATCACTCTCGGCATGGACGAGCT
GTACAAGTAATGAATTAATTAAGAATTCGATAAAATAAAAGATTTTATTTAGTCTCCAGAAAAAGGGGGG
AATGAAAGACCCCACCTGTAGGTTTGGCAAGCTAGCTTAAGTAACGCCATTTTGCAAGGCATGGAAAATA
CATAACTGAGAATAGAGAAGTTCAGATCAAGGTTAGGAACAGAGAGACAGCAGAATATGGGCCAAACAGG
ATATCTGTGGTAAGCAGTTCCTGCCCCGGCTCAGGGCCAAGAACAGATGGTCCCCAGATGCGGTCCCGCC
CTCAGCAGTTTCTAGAGAACCATCAGATGTTTCCAGGGTGCCCCAAGGACCTGAAATGACCCTGTGCCTT
ATTTGAACTAACCAATCAGTTCGCTTCTCGCTTCTGTTCGCGCGCTTCTGCTCCCCGAGCTCAATAAAAG
AGCCCACAACCCCTCACTCGGCGCGCCAGTCCTCCGATAGACTGCGTCGCCCGGGTACCCGTGTATCCAA
TAAACCCTCTTGCAGTTGCATCCGACTTGTGGTCTCGCTGTTCCTTGGGAGGGTCTCCTCTGAGTGATTG
ACTACCCGTCAGCGGGGGTCTTTCATGGGTAACAGTTTCTTGAAGTTGGAGAACAACATTCTGAGGGTAG
GAGTCGAATATTAAGTAATCCTGACTCAATTAGCCACTGTTTTGAATCCACATACTCCAATACTCCTGAA
ATAGTTCATTATGGACAGCGCAGAAAGAGCTGGGGAGAATTGTGAAATTGTTATCCGCTCACAATTCCAC
ACAACATACGAGCCGGAAGCATAAAGTGTAAAGCCTGGGGTGCCTAATGAGTGAGCTAACTCACATTAAT
TGCGTTGCGCTCACTGCCCGCTTTCCAGTCGGGAAACCTGTCGTGCCAGCTGCATTAATGAATCGGCCAA
CGCGCGGGGAGAGGCGGTTTGCGTATTGGGCGCTCTTCCGCTTCCTCGCTCACTGACTCGCTGCGCTCGG
TCGTTCGGCTGCGGCGAGCGGTATCAGCTCACTCAAAGGCGGTAATACGGTTATCCACAGAATCAGGGGA
TAACGCAGGAAAGAACATGTGAGCAAAAGGCCAGCAAAAGGCCAGGAACCGTAAAAAGGCCGCGTTGCTG
GCGTTTTTCCATAGGCTCCGCCCCCCTGACGAGCATCACAAAAATCGACGCTCAAGTCAGAGGTGGCGAA
ACCCGACAGGACTATAAAGATACCAGGCGTTTCCCCCTGGAAGCTCCCTCGTGCGCTCTCCTGTTCCGAC
CCTGCCGCTTACCGGATACCTGTCCGCCTTTCTCCCTTCGGGAAGCGTGGCGCTTTCTCATAGCTCACGC
TGTAGGTATCTCAGTTCGGTGTAGGTCGTTCGCTCCAAGCTGGGCTGTGTGCACGAACCCCCCGTTCAGC
CCGACCGCTGCGCCTTATCCGGTAACTATCGTCTTGAGTCCAACCCGGTAAGACACGACTTATCGCCACT
GGCAGCAGCCACTGGTAACAGGATTAGCAGAGCGAGGTATGTAGGCGGTGCTACAGAGTTCTTGAAGTGG
TGGCCTAACTACGGCTACACTAGAAGAACAGTATTTGGTATCTGCGCTCTGCTGAAGCCAGTTACCTTCG
GAAAAAGAGTTGGTAGCTCTTGATCCGGCAAACAAACCACCGCTGGTAGCGGTGGTTTTTTTGTTTGCAA
GCAGCAGATTACGCGCAGAAAAAAAGGATCTCAAGAAGATCCTTTGATCTTTTCTACGGGGTCTGACGCT
CAGTGGAACGAAAACTCACGTTAAGGGATTTTGGTCATGAGATTATCAAAAAGGATCTTCACCTAGATCC
TTTTAAATTAAAAATGAAGTTTTAAATCAATCTAAAGTATATATGAGTAAACTTGGTCTGACAGTTACCA
ATGCTTAATCAGTGAGGCACCTATCTCAGCGATCTGTCTATTTCGTTCATCCATAGTTGCCTGACTCCCC
GTCGTGTAGATAACTACGATACGGGAGGGCTTACCATCTGGCCCCAGTGCTGCAATGATACCGCGAGACC
CACGCTCACCGGCTCCAGATTTATCAGCAATAAACCAGCCAGCCGGAAGGGCCGAGCGCAGAAGTGGTCC
TGCAACTTTATCCGCCTCCATCCAGTCTATTAATTGTTGCCGGGAAGCTAGAGTAAGTAGTTCGCCAGTT
AATAGTTTGCGCAACGTTGTTGCCATTGCTACAGGCATCGTGGTGTCACGCTCGTCGTTTGGTATGGCTT
CATTCAGCTCCGGTTCCCAACGATCAAGGCGAGTTACATGATCCCCCATGTTGTGCAAAAAAGCGGTTAG
CTCCTTCGGTCCTCCGATCGTTGTCAGAAGTAAGTTGGCCGCAGTGTTATCACTCATGGTTATGGCAGCA
CTGCATAATTCTCTTACTGTCATGCCATCCGTAAGATGCTTTTCTGTGACTGGTGAGTACTCAACCAAGT
CATTCTGAGAATAGTGTATGCGGCGACCGAGTTGCTCTTGCCCGGCGTCAATACGGGATAATACCGCGCC
ACATAGCAGAACTTTAAAAGTGCTCATCATTGGAAAACGTTCTTCGGGGCGAAAACTCTCAAGGATCTTA
CCGCTGTTGAGATCCAGTTCGATGTAACCCACTCGTGCACCCAACTGATCTTCAGCATCTTTTACTTTCA
CCAGCGTTTCTGGGTGAGCAAAAACAGGAAGGCAAAATGCCGCAAAAAAGGGAATAAGGGCGACACGGAA
ATGTTGAATACTCATACTCTTCCTTTTTCAATATTATTGAAGCATTTATCAGGGTTATTGTCTCATGAGC
GGATACATATTTGAATGTATTTAGAAAAATAAACAAATAGGGGTTCCGCGCACATTTCCCCGAAAAGTGC
CACCTGACGTCTAAGAAACCATTATTATCATGACATTAACCTATAAAAATAGGCGTATCACGAGGCCCTT
TCGTCTCGCGCGTTTCGGTGATGACGGTGAAAACCTCTGACACATGCAGCTCCCGGAGACGGTCACAGCT
TGTCTGTAAGCGGATGCCGGGAGCAGACAAGCCCGTCAGGGCGCGTCAGCGGGTGTTGGCGGGTGTCGGG
GCTGGCTTAACTATGCGGCATCAGAGCAGATTGTACTGAGAGTGCACCATATGCGGTGTGAAATACCGCA
CAGATGCGTAAGGAGAAAATACCGCATCAGGCGCCATTCGCCATTCAGGCTGCGCAACTGTTGGGAAGGG
CGATCGGTGCGGGCCTCTTCGCTATTACGCCAGCTGGCGAAAGGGGGATGTGCTGCAAGGCGATTAAGTT
GGGTAACGCCAGGGTTTTCCCAGTCACGACGTTGTAAAACGACGGCGCAAGGAATGGTGCATGCAAGGAG
ATGGCGCCCAACAGTCCCCCGGCCACGGGGCCTGCCACCATACCCACGCCGAAACAAGCGCTCATGAGCC
CGAAGTGGCGAGCCCGATCTTCCCCATCGGTGATGTCGGCGATATAGGCGCCAGCAACCGCACCTGTGGC
GCCGGTGATGCCGGCCACGATGCGTCCGGCGTAGAGGCGATTAGTCCAATTTGTTAAAGACAGGATATCA
GTGGTCCAGGCTCTAGTTTTGACTCAACAATATCACCAGCTGAAGCCTATAGAGTACGAGCCATAGATAA
AATAAAAGATTTTATTTAGTCTCCAGAAAAAGGGGGGAATGAAAGACCCCACCTGTAGGTTTGGCAAGCT
AGCTTAAGTAACGCCATTTTGCAAGGCATGGAAAATACATAACTGAGAATAGAGAAGTTCAGATCAAGGT
TAGGAACAGAGAGACAGCAGAATATGGGCCAAACAGGATATCTGTGGTAAGCAGTTCCTGCCCCGGCTCA
GGGCCAAGAACAGATGGTCCCCAGATGCGGTCCCGCCCTCAGCAGTTTCTAGAGAACCATCAGATGTTTC
CAGGGTGCCCCAAGGACCTGAAATGACCCTGTGCCTTATTTGAACTAACCAATCAGTTCGCTTCTCGCTT
CTGTTCGCGCGCTTCTGCTCCCCGAGCTCAATAAAAGAGCCCACAACCCCTCACTCGGCGCGCCAGTCCT
CCGATAGACTGCGTCGCCCGGGTACCCGTATTCCCAATAAAGCCTCTTGCTGTTTGCATCCGAATCGTGG
ACTCGCTGATCCTTGGGAGGGTCTCCTCAGATTGATTGACTGCCCACCTCGGGGGTCTTTCATTTGGAGG
TTCCACCGAGATTTGGAGACCCCTGCCCAGGGACCACCGACCCCCCCGCCGGGAGGTAAGCTGGCCAGCG
GTCGTTTCGTGTCTGTCTCTGTCTTTGTGCGTGTTTGTGCCGGCATCTAATGTTTGCGCCTGCGTCTGTA
CTAGTTAGCTAACTAGCTCTGTATCTGGCGGACCCGTGGTGGAACTGACGAGTTCTGAACACCCGGCCGC
AACCCTGGGAGACGTCCCAGGGACTTTGGGGGCCGTTTTTGTGGCCCGACCTGAGGAAGGGAGTCGATGT
GGAATCCGACCCCGTCAGGATATGTGGTTCTGGTAGGAGACGAGAACCTAAAACAGTTCCCGCCTCCGTC
TGAATTTTTGCTTTCGGTTTGGAACCGAAGCCGCGCGTCTTGTCTGCTGCAGCGCTGCAGCATCGTTCTG
TGTTGTCTCTGTCTGACTGTGTTTCTGTATTTGTCTGAAAATTAGGGCCAGACTGTTACCACTCCCTTAA
GTTTGACCTTAGGTCACTGGAAAGATGTCGAGCGGATCGCTCACAACCAGTCGGTAGATGTCAAGAAGAG
ACGTTGGGTTACCTTCTGCTCTGCAGAATGGCCAACCTTTAACGTCGGATGGCCGCGAGACGGCACCTTT
AACCGAGACCTCATCACCCAGGTTAAGATCAAGGTCTTTTCACCTGGCCCGCATGGACACCCAGACCAGG
TCCCCTACATCGTGACCTGGGAAGCCTTGGCTTTTGACCCCCCTCCCTGGGTCA
